Addgene plasmid #183727: pHAGE-EGFP-SKL
Purpose: For exrpression of GFP targeted to peroxisomes
Depositing lab: Jeffrey Gerst. Publication: Complementation of a human disease phenotype by intercellular mRNA transfer. Haimovich G, Dasgupta S, Govindan Ravi A, Gerst JE. Cell Rep. 2026 Sep 7;45(9):117959. doi: 10.1016/j.celrep.2026.117959. PubMed 42704713.
Backbone
  Vector backbone: pHAGE
  Backbone size w/o insert (bp): 7835
  Total vector size (bp): 8564
  Vector type: Lentiviral
Growth in bacteria
  Bacterial resistance: Ampicillin, 100 μg/mL
  Growth temperature: 37°C
  Growth strain: NEB Stable
  Copy number: Unknown
Gene/Insert
  Gene/Insert name: EGFP
  Insert size (bp): 717
  Promoter: UbiC
  Tag / fusion protein: SKL (peroxisomal targeting sequence 1) (C terminal on insert)
  Cloning method: Ligation Independent Cloning
  Sequencing primers: 5′ -; 3′ -
Terms and licenses: Academic/Nonprofit Terms; Industry Terms: Not Available to Industry
Depositor comments: Please visit https://doi.org/10.1101/2024.11.06.622258 for bioRxiv preprint.
How to cite: pHAGE-EGFP-SKL was a gift from Jeffrey Gerst (Addgene plasmid # 183727 ; http://n2t.net/addgene:183727 ; RRID:Addgene_183727)
