[The description below was written by a language model from this plasmid's Addgene catalogue record and pLannotate feature annotations shown in this document.]
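Description:
pHAGE-EGFP-SKL is a self-inactivating HIV-1-based lentiviral transfer plasmid built on the pHAGE backbone, designed to express a green fluorescent protein that is directed to peroxisomes in mammalian cells. It is maintained in E. coli through a high-copy ColE1/pUC-type origin and selected with ampicillin via the β-lactamase gene. The backbone also carries an f1 phage origin, an SV40 origin and poly(A) signal, and remnants of a cloning-vector lac region (lac promoter/operator, lacZα and lacI fragments) flanked by T3 and T7 promoters.

The viral genome is transcribed from a CMV enhancer/promoter fused to a truncated 5' LTR, which removes the need for Tat during packaging. It contains the Ψ packaging signal with a partial gag sequence, the Rev response element for nuclear export of the full-length RNA, and the cPPT/CTS element that aids nuclear import in transduced cells. The ΔU3 3' LTR renders the integrated provirus transcriptionally inactive at its LTRs. Expression of the payload therefore depends on the internal human ubiquitin C promoter, which drives EGFP carrying a C-terminal Ser-Lys-Leu tripeptide, the type 1 peroxisomal targeting signal. This short tag is recorded in the catalogue fields but is not separately annotated in the feature tables. A WPRE downstream of the coding sequence enhances transcript stability and expression. No mammalian selection marker is annotated, so transduced cells would be identified by fluorescence.

The construct serves as a peroxisome marker or a reporter of peroxisomal matrix protein import. The depositor sequence and the repository's sequencing result differ by only a few nucleotides in length and show the same feature set in opposite orientations.
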