Features (pLannotate 1.2.2; 26 found; start..end, strand, type, name):
     27..131     +  promoter       AmpR promoter: bla
    132..992     +  CDS            AmpR: β-lactamase; bla; confers resistance to ampicillin, carbenicillin, and related antibiotics
   1163..1751    +  rep_origin     ori: high-copy-number ColE1/pMB1/pBR322/pUC origin of replication
   1934..2026    +  CDS            lacI (fragment): lac repressor; lacI; The lac repressor binds to the lac operator to inhibit transcription in E. coli. This inhibition can be relieved by adding lactose or isopropyl-β-D-thiogalactopyranoside (IPTG).
   2039..2060    +  protein_bind   CAP binding site: CAP binding activates transcription in the presence of cAMP. E. coli catabolite activator protein
   2075..2105    +  promoter       lac promoter: promoter for the E. coli lac operon
   2113..2129    +  protein_bind   lac operator: The lac repressor binds to the lac operator to inhibit transcription in E. coli. This inhibition can be relieved by adding lactose or isopropyl-β-D-thiogalactopyranoside (IPTG). lac repressor encoded by lacI
   2174..2192    +  promoter       T3 promoter: promoter for bacteriophage T3 RNA polymerase
   2293..2672    +  enhancer       CMV enhancer: human cytomegalovirus immediate early enhancer
   2673..2876    +  promoter       CMV promoter: human cytomegalovirus (CMV) immediate early promoter
   2891..3071    +  LTR            5' LTR (truncated): truncated 5' long terminal repeat (LTR) from HIV-1
   3115..3240    +  misc_feature   HIV-1 Ψ: packaging signal of human immunodeficiency virus type 1
   3224..3587    +  CDS            HIV-1 gag (fragment): gag protein from human immunodeficiency virus 1; gag
   3682..4018    +  ncRNA          RRE: Accession: RF00036 - HIV Rev response element
   4343..4443    +  CDS            Rev (fragment): human immunodeficiency virus 1 (HIV-1) Rev protein; rev; enhances nuclear export of unspliced and incompletely spliced viral mRNAs
   4462..4579    +  misc_feature   cPPT/CTS: central polypurine tract and central termination sequence of HIV-1
   4636..5846    +  promoter       UbC promoter: human ubiquitin C promoter
   5886..6602    +  CDS            EGFP: EGFP is a basic (constitutively fluorescent) green fluorescent protein published in 1996, derived from Aequorea victoria. It is reported to be a rapidly-maturing weak dimer with moderate acid sensitivity.
   6630..7218    +  misc_feature   WPRE: woodchuck hepatitis virus posttranscriptional regulatory element
   7235..7303    +  CDS            nef (fragment): NEF_HV1Z2 - Experimental evidence at protein level: Swiss-Prot protein existence level 1. Extracellular Nef protein targets CD4(+) T-lymphocytes for apoptosis by interacting with CXCR4 surface receptors. From Human immunodeficiency virus type 1 group M subtype D (isolate Z2/CDC-Z34) (HIV-1).
   7305..7538    +  LTR            3' LTR (ΔU3): self-inactivating 3' long terminal repeat (LTR) from HIV-1
   7610..7731    +  polyA_signal   SV40 poly(A) signal: SV40 polyadenylation signal
   7750..7885    +  rep_origin     SV40 ori: SV40 origin of replication
   7918..7936    -  promoter       T7 promoter: promoter for bacteriophage T7 RNA polymerase
   7944..8099    +  CDS            lacZα (fragment): LacZα fragment of β-galactosidase; lacZ fragment
   8107..8562    +  rep_origin     f1 ori (sequence partly withheld): f1 bacteriophage origin of replication; arrow indicates direction of (+) strand synthesis
>Addgene plasmid #183727 | pHAGE-EGFP-SKL | depositor full sequence | sequence record 356134 | pHAGE-EGFP-SKL sequence 8564 bps
CAGGTGGCACTTTTCGGGGAAATGTGCGCGGAACCCCTATTTGTTTATTTTTCTAAATACATTCAAATAT
GTATCCGCTCATGAGACAATAACCCTGATAAATGCTTCAATAATATTGAAAAAGGAAGAGTATGAGTATT
CAACATTTCCGTGTCGCCCTTATTCCCTTTTTTGCGGCATTTTGCCTTCCTGTTTTTGCTCACCCAGAAA
CGCTGGTGAAAGTAAAAGATGCTGAAGATCAGTTGGGTGCACGAGTGGGTTACATCGAACTGGATCTCAA
CAGCGGTAAGATCCTTGAGAGTTTTCGCCCCGAAGAACGTTTTCCAATGATGAGCACTTTTAAAGTTCTG
CTATGTGGCGCGGTATTATCCCGTATTGACGCCGGGCAAGAGCAACTCGGTCGCCGCATACACTATTCTC
AGAATGACTTGGTTGAGTACTCACCAGTCACAGAAAAGCATCTTACGGATGGCATGACAGTAAGAGAATT
ATGCAGTGCTGCCATAACCATGAGTGATAACACTGCGGCCAACTTACTTCTGACAACGATCGGAGGACCG
AAGGAGCTAACCGCTTTTTTGCACAACATGGGGGATCATGTAACTCGCCTTGATCGTTGGGAACCGGAGC
TGAATGAAGCCATACCAAACGACGAGCGTGACACCACGATGCCTGTAGCAATGGCAACAACGTTGCGCAA
ACTATTAACTGGCGAACTACTTACTCTAGCTTCCCGGCAACAATTAATAGACTGGATGGAGGCGGATAAA
GTTGCAGGACCACTTCTGCGCTCGGCCCTTCCGGCTGGCTGGTTTATTGCTGATAAATCTGGAGCCGGTG
AGCGTGGGTCTCGCGGTATCATTGCAGCACTGGGGCCAGATGGTAAGCCCTCCCGTATCGTAGTTATCTA
CACGACGGGGAGTCAGGCAACTATGGATGAACGAAATAGACAGATCGCTGAGATAGGTGCCTCACTGATT
AAGCATTGGTAACTGTCAGACCAAGTTTACTCATATATACTTTAGATTGATTTAAAACTTCATTTTTAAT
TTAAAAGGATCTAGGTGAAGATCCTTTTTGATAATCTCATGACCAAAATCCCTTAACGTGAGTTTTCGTT
CCACTGAGCGTCAGACCCCGTAGAAAAGATCAAAGGATCTTCTTGAGATCCTTTTTTTCTGCGCGTAATC
TGCTGCTTGCAAACAAAAAAACCACCGCTACCAGCGGTGGTTTGTTTGCCGGATCAAGAGCTACCAACTC
TTTTTCCGAAGGTAACTGGCTTCAGCAGAGCGCAGATACCAAATACTGTCCTTCTAGTGTAGCCGTAGTT
AGGCCACCACTTCAAGAACTCTGTAGCACCGCCTACATACCTCGCTCTGCTAATCCTGTTACCAGTGGCT
GCTGCCAGTGGCGATAAGTCGTGTCTTACCGGGTTGGACTCAAGACGATAGTTACCGGATAAGGCGCAGC
GGTCGGGCTGAACGGGGGGTTCGTGCACACAGCCCAGCTTGGAGCGAACGACCTACACCGAACTGAGATA
CCTACAGCGTGAGCTATGAGAAAGCGCCACGCTTCCCGAAGGGAGAAAGGCGGACAGGTATCCGGTAAGC
GGCAGGGTCGGAACAGGAGAGCGCACGAGGGAGCTTCCAGGGGGAAACGCCTGGTATCTTTATAGTCCTG
TCGGGTTTCGCCACCTCTGACTTGAGCGTCGATTTTTGTGATGCTCGTCAGGGGGGCGGAGCCTATGGAA
AAACGCCAGCAACGCGGCCTTTTTACGGTTCCTGGCCTTTTGCTGGCCTTTTGCTCACATGTTCTTTCCT
GCGTTATCCCCTGATTCTGTGGATAACCGTATTACCGCCTTTGAGTGAGCTGATACCGCTCGCCGCAGCC
GAACGACCGAGCGCAGCGAGTCAGTGAGCGAGGAAGCGGAAGAGCGCCCAATACGCAAACCGCCTCTCCC
CGCGCGTTGGCCGATTCATTAATGCAGCTGGCACGACAGGTTTCCCGACTGGAAAGCGGGCAGTGAGCGC
AACGCAATTAATGTGAGTTAGCTCACTCATTAGGCACCCCAGGCTTTACACTTTATGCTTCCGGCTCGTA
TGTTGTGTGGAATTGTGAGCGGATAACAATTTCACACAGGAAACAGCTATGACCATGATTACGCCAAGCG
CGCAATTAACCCTCACTAAAGGGAACAAAAGCTGGAGCTGCAAGCTTGGCCATTGCATACGTTGTATCCA
TATCATAATATGTACATTTATATTGGCTCATGTCCAACATTACCGCCATGTTGACATTGATTATTGACTA
GTTATTAATAGTAATCAATTACGGGGTCATTAGTTCATAGCCCATATATGGAGTTCCGCGTTACATAACT
TACGGTAAATGGCCCGCCTGGCTGACCGCCCAACGACCCCCGCCCATTGACGTCAATAATGACGTATGTT
CCCATAGTAACGCCAATAGGGACTTTCCATTGACGTCAATGGGTGGAGTATTTACGGTAAACTGCCCACT
TGGCAGTACATCAAGTGTATCATATGCCAAGTACGCCCCCTATTGACGTCAATGACGGTAAATGGCCCGC
CTGGCATTATGCCCAGTACATGACCTTATGGGACTTTCCTACTTGGCAGTACATCTACGTATTAGTCATC
GCTATTACCATGGTGATGCGGTTTTGGCAGTACATCAATGGGCGTGGATAGCGGTTTGACTCACGGGGAT
TTCCAAGTCTCCACCCCATTGACGTCAATGGGAGTTTGTTTTGGCACCAAAATCAACGGGACTTTCCAAA
ATGTCGTAACAACTCCGCCCCATTGACGCAAATGGGCGGTAGGCGTGTACGGTGGGAGGTCTATATAAGC
AGAGCTCGTTTAGTGAACCGGGGTCTCTCTGGTTAGACCAGATCTGAGCCTGGGAGCTCTCTGGCTAACT
AGGGAACCCACTGCTTAAGCCTCAATAAAGCTTGCCTTGAGTGCTTCAAGTAGTGTGTGCCCGTCTGTTG
TGTGACTCTGGTAACTAGAGATCCCTCAGACCCTTTTAGTCAGTGTGGAAAATCTCTAGCAGTGGCGCCC
GAACAGGGACCTGAAAGCGAAAGGGAAACCAGAGCTCTCTCGACGCAGGACTCGGCTTGCTGAAGCGCGC
ACGGCAAGAGGCGAGGGGCGGCGACTGGTGAGTACGCCAAAAATTTTGACTAGCGGAGGCTAGAAGGAGA
GAGATGGGTGCGAGAGCGTCAGTATTAAGCGGGGGAGAATTAGATCGCGATGGGAAAAAATTCGGTTAAG
GCCAGGGGGAAAGAAAAAATATAAATTAAAACATATAGTATGGGCAAGCAGGGAGCTAGAACGATTCGCA
GTTAATCCTGGCCTGTTAGAAACATCAGAAGGCTGTAGACAAATACTGGGACAGCTACAACCATCCCTTC
AGACAGGATCAGAAGAACTTAGATCATTATATAATACAGTAGCAACCCTCTATTGTGTGCATCAAAGGAT
AGAGATAAAAGACACCAAGGAAGCTTTAGACAAGATAGAGGAAGAGCAAAACAAAAGTAAGACCACCGCA
CAGCAAGCGGCCGCTGATCTTCAGACCTGGAGGAGGAGATATGAGGGACAATTGGAGAAGTGAATTATAT
AAATATAAAGTAGTAAAAATTGAACCATTAGGAGTAGCACCCACCAAGGCAAAGAGAAGAGTGGTGCAGA
GAGAAAAAAGAGCAGTGGGAATAGGAGCTTTGTTCCTTGGGTTCTTGGGAGCAGCAGGAAGCACTATGGG
CGCAGCCTCAATGACGCTGACGGTACAGGCCAGACAATTATTGTCTGGTATAGTGCAGCAGCAGAACAAT
TTGCTGAGGGCTATTGAGGCGCAACAGCATCTGTTGCAACTCACAGTCTGGGGCATCAAGCAGCTCCAGG
CAAGAATCCTGGCTGTGGAAAGATACCTAAAGGATCAACAGCTCCTGGGGATTTGGGGTTGCTCTGGAAA
ACTCATTTGCACCACTGCTGTGCCTTGGAATGCTAGTTGGAGTAATAAATCTCTGGAACAGATTTGGAAT
CACACGACCTGGATGGAGTGGGACAGAGAAATTAACAATTACACAAGCTTAATACACTCCTTAATTGAAG
AATCGCAAAACCAGCAAGAAAAGAATGAACAAGAATTATTGGAATTAGATAAATGGGCAAGTTTGTGGAA
TTGGTTTAACATAACAAATTGGCTGTGGTATATAAAATTATTCATAATGATAGTAGGAGGCTTGGTAGGT
TTAAGAATAGTTTTTGCTGTACTTTCTATAGTGAATAGAGTTAGGCAGGGATATTCACCATTATCGTTTC
AGACCCACCTCCCAACCCCGAGGGGACCCGACAGGCCCGAAGGAATAGAAGAAGAAGGTGGAGAGAGAGA
CAGAGACAGATCCATTCGATTAGTGAACGGATCTCGACGGTATCGGTTAACTTTTAAAAGAAAAGGGGGG
ATTGGGGGGTACAGTGCAGGGGAAAGAATAGTAGACATAATAGCAACAGACATACAAACTAAAGAATTAC
AAAAACAAATTACAAAAATTCAAAATTTTATCGATCACGAGACTAGCCTCGAGAAGCTTGATTAACCCGT
GTCGGCTCCAGATCTGGCCTCCGCGCCGGGTTTTGGCGCCTCCCGCGGGCGCCCCCCTCCTCACGGCGAG
CGCTGCCACGTCAGACGAAGGGCGCAGCGAGCGTCCTGATCCTTCCGCCCGGACGCTCAGGACAGCGGCC
CGCTGCTCATAAGACTCGGCCTTAGAACCCCAGTATCAGCAGAAGGACATTTTAGGACGGGACTTGGGTG
ACTCTAGGGCACTGGTTTTCTTTCCAGAGAGCGGAACAGGCGAGGAAAAGTAGTCCCTTCTCGGCGATTC
TGCGGAGGGATCTCCGTGGGGCGGTGAACGCCGATGATTATATAAGGACGCGCCGGGTGTGGCACAGCTA
GTTCCGTCGCAGCCGGGATTTGGGTCGCGGTTCTTGTTTGTGGATCGCTGTGATCGTCACTTGGTGAGTT
GCGGGCTGCTGGGCTGGCCGGGGCTTTCGTGGCCGCCGGGCCGCTCGGTGGGACGGAAGCGTGTGGAGAG
ACCGCCAAGGGCTGTAGTCTGGGTCCGCGAGCAAGGTTGCCCTGAACTGGGGGTTGGGGGGAGCGCACAA
AATGGCGGCTGTTCCCGAGTCTTGAATGGAAGACGCTTGTAAGGCGGGCTGTGAGGTCGTTGAAACAAGG
TGGGGGGCATGGTGGGCGGCAAGAACCCAAGGTCTTGAGGCCTTCGCTAATGCGGGAAAGCTCTTATTCG
GGTGAGATGGGCTGGGGCACCATCTGGGGACCCTGACGTGAAGTTTGTCACTGACTGGAGAACTCGGGTT
TGTCGTCTGGTTGCGGGGGCGGCAGTTATGCGGTGCCGTTGGGCAGTGCACCCGTACCTTTGGGAGCGCG
CGCCTCGTCGTGTCGTGACGTCACCCGTTCTGTTGGCTTATAATGCAGGGTGGGGCCACCTGCCGGTAGG
TGTGCGGTAGGCTTTTCTCCGTCGCAGGACGCAGGGTTCGGGCCTAGGGTAGGCTCTCCTGAATCGACAG
GCGCCGGACCTCTGGTGAGGGGAGGGATAAGTGAGGCGTCAGTTTCTTTGGTCGGTTTTATGTACCTATC
TTCTTAAGTAGCTGAAGCTCCGGTTTTGAACTATGCGCTCGGGGTTGGCGAGTGTGTTTTGTGAAGTTTT
TTAGGCACCTTTTGAAATGTAATCATTTGGGTCAATATGTAATTTTCAGTGTTAGACTAGTAAATTGTCC
GCTAAATTCTGGCCGTTTTTGGCTTTTTTGTTAGACGAAGCTTGGGCTGCAGGTCGAGATCCACCGGTCG
CCACCATGGTGAGCAAGGGCGAGGAGCTGTTCACCGGGGTGGTGCCCATCCTGGTCGAGCTGGACGGCGA
CGTAAACGGCCACAAGTTCAGCGTGTCCGGCGAGGGCGAGGGCGATGCCACCTACGGCAAGCTGACCCTG
AAGTTCATCTGCACCACCGGCAAGCTGCCCGTGCCCTGGCCCACCCTCGTGACCACCCTGACCTACGGCG
TGCAGTGCTTCAGCCGCTACCCCGACCACATGAAGCAGCACGACTTCTTCAAGTCCGCCATGCCCGAAGG
CTACGTCCAGGAGCGCACCATCTTCTTCAAGGACGACGGCAACTACAAGACCCGCGCCGAGGTGAAGTTC
GAGGGCGACACCCTGGTGAACCGCATCGAGCTGAAGGGCATCGACTTCAAGGAGGACGGCAACATCCTGG
GGCACAAGCTGGAGTACAACTACAACAGCCACAACGTCTATATCATGGCCGACAAGCAGAAGAACGGCAT
CAAGGTGAACTTCAAGATCCGCCACAACATCGAGGACGGCAGCGTGCAGCTCGCCGACCACTACCAGCAG
AACACCCCCATCGGCGACGGCCCCGTGCTGCTGCCCGACAACCACTACCTGAGCACCCAGTCCGCCCTGA
GCAAAGACCCCAACGAGAAGCGCGATCACATGGTCCTGCTGGAGTTCGTGACCGCCGCCGGGATCACTCT
CGGCATGGACGAGCTGTACAAGAGCAAGCTCTAAAGCGGCCGCGTCGACAATCAACCTCTGGATTACAAA
ATTTGTGAAAGATTGACTGGTATTCTTAACTATGTTGCTCCTTTTACGCTATGTGGATACGCTGCTTTAA
TGCCTTTGTATCATGCTATTGCTTCCCGTATGGCTTTCATTTTCTCCTCCTTGTATAAATCCTGGTTGCT
GTCTCTTTATGAGGAGTTGTGGCCCGTTGTCAGGCAACGTGGCGTGGTGTGCACTGTGTTTGCTGACGCA
ACCCCCACTGGTTGGGGCATTGCCACCACCTGTCAGCTCCTTTCCGGGACTTTCGCTTTCCCCCTCCCTA
TTGCCACGGCGGAACTCATCGCCGCCTGCCTTGCCCGCTGCTGGACAGGGGCTCGGCTGTTGGGCACTGA
CAATTCCGTGGTGTTGTCGGGGAAGCTGACGTCCTTTCCATGGCTGCTCGCCTGTGTTGCCACCTGGATT
CTGCGCGGGACGTCCTTCTGCTACGTCCCTTCGGCCCTCAATCCAGCGGACCTTCCTTCCCGCGGCCTGC
TGCCGGCTCTGCGGCCTCTTCCGCGTCTTCGCCTTCGCCCTCAGACGAGTCGGATCTCCCTTTGGGCCGC
CTCCCCGCCTGGAATTCGAGCTCGGTACCTTTAAGACCAATGACTTACAAGGCAGCTGTAGATCTTAGCC
ACTTTTTAAAAGAAAAGGGGGGACTGGAAGGGCTAATTCACTCCCAACGAAGACAAGATCTGCTTTTTGC
TTGTACTGGGTCTCTCTGGTTAGACCAGATCTGAGCCTGGGAGCTCTCTGGCTAACTAGGGAACCCACTG
CTTAAGCCTCAATAAAGCTTGCCTTGAGTGCTTCAAGTAGTGTGTGCCCGTCTGTTGTGTGACTCTGGTA
ACTAGAGATCCCTCAGACCCTTTTAGTCAGTGTGGAAAATCTCTAGCAGTAGTAGTTCATGTCATCTTAT
TATTCAGTATTTATAACTTGCAAAGAAATGAATATCAGAGAGTGAGAGGAACTTGTTTATTGCAGCTTAT
AATGGTTACAAATAAAGCAATAGCATCACAAATTTCACAAATAAAGCATTTTTTTCACTGCATTCTAGTT
GTGGTTTGTCCAAACTCATCAATGTATCTTATCATGTCTGGCTCTAGCTATCCCGCCCCTAACTCCGCCC
AGTTCCGCCCATTCTCCGCCCCATGGCTGACTAATTTTTTTTATTTATGCAGAGGCCGAGGCCGCCTCGG
CCTCTGAGCTATTCCAGAAGTAGTGAGGAGGCTTTTTTGGAGGCCTAGGCTTTTGCGTCGAGACGTACCC
AATTCGCCCTATAGTGAGTCGTATTACGCGCGCTCACTGGCCGTCGTTTTACAACGTCGTGACTGGGAAA
ACCCTGGCGTTACCCAACTTAATCGCCTTGCAGCACATCCCCCTTTCGCCAGCTGGCGTAATAGCGAAGA
GGCCCGCACCGATCGCCCTTCCCAACAGTTGCGCAGCCTGAATGGCGAATGGCGCG
[124 nt withheld, positions 8107-8230]
C
[91 nt withheld, positions 8232-8322]
A
[49 nt withheld, positions 8324-8372]
CCTTTGACGTTGGAGTCCACGTTCTTT
[37 nt withheld, positions 8400-8436]
ACCCTATCTCGGTCTATTCTTTTGATTTATAAGGGATTTTGCCGATTTCGGCCTATTGGTTAAAAAATGA
GCTGATTTAACAAAAATTTAACGCGAATTTTAACAAAATATTAACGTTTACAATTTCC
