Features (pLannotate 1.2.2; 26 found; start..end, strand, type, name):
    196..784     -  rep_origin     ori: high-copy-number ColE1/pMB1/pBR322/pUC origin of replication
    955..1815    -  CDS            AmpR: β-lactamase; bla; confers resistance to ampicillin, carbenicillin, and related antibiotics
   1816..1920    -  promoter       AmpR promoter: bla
   1973..2401    -  rep_origin     f1 ori (sequence partly withheld): f1 bacteriophage origin of replication; arrow indicates direction of (+) strand synthesis
   2406..2561    -  CDS            lacZα (fragment): LacZα fragment of β-galactosidase; lacZ fragment
   2569..2587    +  promoter       T7 promoter: promoter for bacteriophage T7 RNA polymerase
   2608..2743    -  rep_origin     SV40 ori: SV40 origin of replication
   2783..2904    -  polyA_signal   SV40 poly(A) signal: SV40 polyadenylation signal
   2976..3209    -  LTR            3' LTR (ΔU3): self-inactivating 3' long terminal repeat (LTR) from HIV-1
   3211..3279    -  CDS            nef (fragment): NEF_HV1Z2 - Experimental evidence at protein level: Swiss-Prot protein existence level 1. Extracellular Nef protein targets CD4(+) T-lymphocytes for apoptosis by interacting with CXCR4 surface receptors. From Human immunodeficiency virus type 1 group M subtype D (isolate Z2/CDC-Z34) (HIV-1).
   3296..3884    -  misc_feature   WPRE: woodchuck hepatitis virus posttranscriptional regulatory element
   3912..4628    -  CDS            EGFP: EGFP is a basic (constitutively fluorescent) green fluorescent protein published in 1996, derived from Aequorea victoria. It is reported to be a rapidly-maturing weak dimer with moderate acid sensitivity.
   4668..5879    -  promoter       UbC promoter: human ubiquitin C promoter
   5936..6053    -  misc_feature   cPPT/CTS: central polypurine tract and central termination sequence of HIV-1
   6072..6172    -  CDS            Rev (fragment): human immunodeficiency virus 1 (HIV-1) Rev protein; rev; enhances nuclear export of unspliced and incompletely spliced viral mRNAs
   6549..6782    -  misc_feature   RRE: The Rev response element (RRE) of HIV-1 allows for Rev-dependent mRNA export from the nucleus to the cytoplasm.
   6928..7291    -  CDS            HIV-1 gag (fragment): gag protein from human immunodeficiency virus 1; gag
   7275..7400    -  misc_feature   HIV-1 Ψ: packaging signal of human immunodeficiency virus type 1
   7447..7627    -  LTR            5' LTR (truncated): truncated 5' long terminal repeat (LTR) from HIV-1
   7642..7845    -  promoter       CMV promoter: human cytomegalovirus (CMV) immediate early promoter
   7846..8225    -  enhancer       CMV enhancer: human cytomegalovirus immediate early enhancer
   8326..8344    -  promoter       T3 promoter: promoter for bacteriophage T3 RNA polymerase
   8389..8405    -  protein_bind   lac operator: The lac repressor binds to the lac operator to inhibit transcription in E. coli. This inhibition can be relieved by adding lactose or isopropyl-β-D-thiogalactopyranoside (IPTG). lac repressor encoded by lacI
   8413..8443    -  promoter       lac promoter: promoter for the E. coli lac operon
   8458..8479    -  protein_bind   CAP binding site: CAP binding activates transcription in the presence of cAMP. E. coli catabolite activator protein
   8492..13      -  CDS            lacI (fragment) (across the origin): lac repressor; lacI; The lac repressor binds to the lac operator to inhibit transcription in E. coli. This inhibition can be relieved by adding lactose or isopropyl-β-D-thiogalactopyranoside (IPTG).
>Addgene plasmid #183727 | pHAGE-EGFP-SKL | addgene full sequence | sequence record 361320 | Addgene NGS Result
GCGTATTGGGCGCTCTTCCGCTTCCTCGCTCACTGACTCGCTGCGCTCGGTCGTTCGGCTGCGGCGAGCG
GTATCAGCTCACTCAAAGGCGGTAATACGGTTATCCACAGAATCAGGGGATAACGCAGGAAAGAACATGT
GAGCAAAAGGCCAGCAAAAGGCCAGGAACCGTAAAAAGGCCGCGTTGCTGGCGTTTTTCCATAGGCTCCG
CCCCCCTGACGAGCATCACAAAAATCGACGCTCAAGTCAGAGGTGGCGAAACCCGACAGGACTATAAAGA
TACCAGGCGTTTCCCCCTGGAAGCTCCCTCGTGCGCTCTCCTGTTCCGACCCTGCCGCTTACCGGATACC
TGTCCGCCTTTCTCCCTTCGGGAAGCGTGGCGCTTTCTCATAGCTCACGCTGTAGGTATCTCAGTTCGGT
GTAGGTCGTTCGCTCCAAGCTGGGCTGTGTGCACGAACCCCCCGTTCAGCCCGACCGCTGCGCCTTATCC
GGTAACTATCGTCTTGAGTCCAACCCGGTAAGACACGACTTATCGCCACTGGCAGCAGCCACTGGTAACA
GGATTAGCAGAGCGAGGTATGTAGGCGGTGCTACAGAGTTCTTGAAGTGGTGGCCTAACTACGGCTACAC
TAGAAGAACAGTATTTGGTATCTGCGCTCTGCTGAAGCCAGTTACCTTCGGAAAAAGAGTTGGTAGCTCT
TGATCCGGCAAACAAACCACCGCTGGTAGCGGTGGTTTTTTTGTTTGCAAGCAGCAGATTACGCGCAGAA
AAAAAGGATCTCAAGAAGATCCTTTGATCTTTTCTACGGGGTCTGACGCTCAGTGGAACGAAAACTCACG
TTAAGGGATTTTGGTCATGAGATTATCAAAAAGGATCTTCACCTAGATCCTTTTAAATTAAAAATGAAGT
TTTAAATCAATCTAAAGTATATATGAGTAAACTTGGTCTGACAGTTACCAATGCTTAATCAGTGAGGCAC
CTATCTCAGCGATCTGTCTATTTCGTTCATCCATAGTTGCCTGACTCCCCGTCGTGTAGATAACTACGAT
ACGGGAGGGCTTACCATCTGGCCCCAGTGCTGCAATGATACCGCGAGACCCACGCTCACCGGCTCCAGAT
TTATCAGCAATAAACCAGCCAGCCGGAAGGGCCGAGCGCAGAAGTGGTCCTGCAACTTTATCCGCCTCCA
TCCAGTCTATTAATTGTTGCCGGGAAGCTAGAGTAAGTAGTTCGCCAGTTAATAGTTTGCGCAACGTTGT
TGCCATTGCTACAGGCATCGTGGTGTCACGCTCGTCGTTTGGTATGGCTTCATTCAGCTCCGGTTCCCAA
CGATCAAGGCGAGTTACATGATCCCCCATGTTGTGCAAAAAAGCGGTTAGCTCCTTCGGTCCTCCGATCG
TTGTCAGAAGTAAGTTGGCCGCAGTGTTATCACTCATGGTTATGGCAGCACTGCATAATTCTCTTACTGT
CATGCCATCCGTAAGATGCTTTTCTGTGACTGGTGAGTACTCAACCAAGTCATTCTGAGAATAGTGTATG
CGGCGACCGAGTTGCTCTTGCCCGGCGTCAATACGGGATAATACCGCGCCACATAGCAGAACTTTAAAAG
TGCTCATCATTGGAAAACGTTCTTCGGGGCGAAAACTCTCAAGGATCTTACCGCTGTTGAGATCCAGTTC
GATGTAACCCACTCGTGCACCCAACTGATCTTCAGCATCTTTTACTTTCACCAGCGTTTCTGGGTGAGCA
AAAACAGGAAGGCAAAATGCCGCAAAAAAGGGAATAAGGGCGACACGGAAATGTTGAATACTCATACTCT
TCCTTTTTCAATATTATTGAAGCATTTATCAGGGTTATTGTCTCATGAGCGGATACATATTTGAATGTAT
TTAGAAAAATAAACAAATAGGGGTTCCGCGCACATTTCCCCGAAAAGTGCCACCTAAATTGTAAGCGTTA
ATATTTTGTTAAAATTCGCGTTAAATTTTTGTTAAATCAGCTCATTTTTTAACCAATAGGCCGAAATCGG
CAAAATCCCTTATAAATCAAAAGAATAGACCGAGATAGGGT
[37 nt withheld, positions 2072-2108]
AAAGAACGTGGACTCCAACGTCAAAGG
[49 nt withheld, positions 2136-2184]
T
[91 nt withheld, positions 2186-2276]
G
[124 nt withheld, positions 2278-2401]
CCCATTCGCCATTCAGGCTGCGCAACTGTTGGGAAGGGCGATCGGTGCGGGCCTCTTCGCTATTACGCCA
GCTGGCGAAAGGGGGATGTGCTGCAAGGCGATTAAGTTGGGTAACGCCAGGGTTTTCCCAGTCACGACGT
TGTAAAACGACGGCCAGTGAGCGCGCGTAATACGACTCACTATAGGGCGAATTGGGTACGTCCCTAGGCC
TCCAAAAAAGCCTCCTCACTACTTCTGGAATAGCTCAGAGGCCGAGGCGGCCTCGGCCTCTGCATAAATA
AAAAAAATTAGTCAGCCATGGGGCGGAGAATGGGCGGAACTGGGCGGAGTTAGGGGCGGGATGGGCGGAG
TTAGGGGCGGGATAGCTAGAGCCAGACATGATAAGATACATTGATGAGTTTGGACAAACCACAACTAGAA
TGCAGTGAAAAAAATGCTTTATTTGTGAAATTTGTGATGCTATTGCTTTATTTGTAACCATTATAAGCTG
CAATAAACAAGTTCCTCTCACTCTCTGATATTCATTTCTTTGCAAGTTATAAATACTGAATAATAAGATG
ACATGAACTACTACTGCTAGAGATTTTCCACACTGACTAAAAGGGTCTGAGGGATCTCTAGTTACCAGAG
TCACACAACAGACGGGCACACACTACTTGAAGCACTCAAGGCAAGCTTTATTGAGGCTTAAGCAGTGGGT
TCCCTAGTTAGCCAGAGAGCTCCCAGGCTCAGATCTGGTCTAACCAGAGAGACCCAGTACAAGCAAAAAG
CAGATCTTGTCTTCGTTGGGAGTGAATTAGCCCTTCCAGTCCCCCCTTTTCTTTTAAAAAGTGGCTAAGA
TCTACAGCTGCCTTGTAAGTCATTGGTCTTAAAGGTACCGAGCTCGAATTCCAGGCGGGGAGGCGGCCCA
AAGGGAGATCCGACTCGTCTGAGGGCGAAGGCGAAGACGCGGAAGAGGCCGCAGAGCCGGCAGCAGGCCG
CGGGAAGGAAGGTCCGCTGGATTGAGGGCCGAAGGGACGTAGCAGAAGGACGTCCCGCGCAGAATCCAGG
TGGCAACACAGGCGAGCAGCCATGGAAAGGACGTCAGCTTCCCCGACAACACCACGGAATTGTCAGTGCC
CAACAGCCGAGCCCCTGTCCAGCAGCGGGCAAGGCAGGCGGCGATGAGTTCCGCCGTGGCAATAGGGAGG
GGGAAAGCGAAAGTCCCGGAAAGGAGCTGACAGGTGGTGGCAATGCCCCAACCAGTGGGGGTTGCGTCAG
CAAACACAGTGCACACCACGCCACGTTGCCTGACAACGGGCCACAACTCCTCATAAAGAGACAGCAACCA
GGATTTATACAAGGAGGAGAAAATGAAAGCCATACGGGAAGCAATAGCATGATACAAAGGCATTAAAGCA
GCGTATCCACATAGCGTAAAAGGAGCAACATAGTTAAGAATACCAGTCAATCTTTCACAAATTTTGTAAT
CCAGAGGTTGATTGTCGACGCGGCCGCTTTAGAGCTTGCTCTTGTACAGCTCGTCCATGCCGAGAGTGAT
CCCGGCGGCGGTCACGAACTCCAGCAGGACCATGTGATCGCGCTTCTCGTTGGGGTCTTTGCTCAGGGCG
GACTGGGTGCTCAGGTAGTGGTTGTCGGGCAGCAGCACGGGGCCGTCGCCGATGGGGGTGTTCTGCTGGT
AGTGGTCGGCGAGCTGCACGCTGCCGTCCTCGATGTTGTGGCGGATCTTGAAGTTCACCTTGATGCCGTT
CTTCTGCTTGTCGGCCATGATATAGACGTTGTGGCTGTTGTAGTTGTACTCCAGCTTGTGCCCCAGGATG
TTGCCGTCCTCCTTGAAGTCGATGCCCTTCAGCTCGATGCGGTTCACCAGGGTGTCGCCCTCGAACTTCA
CCTCGGCGCGGGTCTTGTAGTTGCCGTCGTCCTTGAAGAAGATGGTGCGCTCCTGGACGTAGCCTTCGGG
CATGGCGGACTTGAAGAAGTCGTGCTGCTTCATGTGGTCGGGGTAGCGGCTGAAGCACTGCACGCCGTAG
GTCAGGGTGGTCACGAGGGTGGGCCAGGGCACGGGCAGCTTGCCGGTGGTGCAGATGAACTTCAGGGTCA
GCTTGCCGTAGGTGGCATCGCCCTCGCCCTCGCCGGACACGCTGAACTTGTGGCCGTTTACGTCGCCGTC
CAGCTCGACCAGGATGGGCACCACCCCGGTGAACAGCTCCTCGCCCTTGCTCACCATGGTGGCGACCGGT
GGATCTCGACCTGCAGCCCAAGCTTCGTCTAACAAAAAAGCCAAAAACGGCCAGAATTTAGCGGACAATT
TACTAGTCTAACACTGAAAATTACATATTGACCCAAATGATTACATTTCAAAAGGTGCCTAAAAAACTTC
ACAAAACACACTCGCCAACCCCGAGCGCATAGTTCAAAACCGGAGCTTCAGCTACTTAAGAAGATAGGTA
CATAAAACCGACCAAAGAAACTGACGCCTCACTTATCCCTCCCCTCACCAGAGGTCCGGCGCCTGTCGAT
TCAGGAGAGCCTACCCTAGGCCCGAACCCTGCGTCCTGCGACGGAGAAAAGCCTACCGCACACCTACCGG
CAGGTGGCCCCACCCTGCATTATAAGCCAACAGAACGGGTGACGTCACGACACGACGAGGGCGCGCGCTC
CCAAAGGTACGGGTGCACTGCCCAACGGCACCGCCATAACTGCCGCCCCCGCAACAGACGACAAACCGAG
TTCTCCAGTCAGTGACAAACTTCACGTCAGGGTCCCCAGATGGTGCCCCAGCCCATCTCACCCGAATAAG
AGCTTTCCCGCATTAGCGAAGGCCTCAAGACCTTGGGTTCTTGCCGCCCACCATGCCCCCCACCTTGTTT
CAACGACCTCACAGCCCGCCTCACAAGCGTCTTCCATTCAAGACTCGGGAACAGCCGCCATTTTGCTGCG
CTCCCCCCAACCCCCAGTTCAGGGCAACCTTGCTCGCGGACCCAGACTACAGCCCTTGGCGGTCTCTCCA
CACGCTTCCGTCCCACCGAGCGGCCCGGCGGCCACGAAAGCCCCGGCCAGCCCAGCAGCCCGCTACTCAC
CAAGTGACGATCACAGCGATCCACAAACAAGAACCGCGACCCAAATCCCGGCTGCGACGGAACTAGCTGT
GCCACACCCGGCGCGTCCTTATATAATCATCGGCGTTCACCGCCCCACGGAGATCCCTCCGCAGAATCGC
CGAGAAGGGACTACTTTTCCTCGCCTGTTCCGCTCTCTGGAAAGAAAACCAGTGCCCTAGAGTCACCCAA
GTCCCGTCCTAAAATGTCCTTCTGCTGATACTGGGGTTCTAAGGCCGAGTCTTATGAGCAGCGGGCCGCT
GTCCTGAGCGTCCGGGCGGAAGGATCAGGACGCTCGCTGCGCCCTTCGTCTGACGTGGCAGCGCTCGCCG
TGAGGAGGGGGGCGCCCGCGGGAGGCGCCAAAACCCGGCGCGGAGGCCAGATCTGGAGCCGACACGGGTT
AATCAAGCTTCTCGAGGCTAGTCTCGTGATCGATAAAATTTTGAATTTTTGTAATTTGTTTTTGTAATTC
TTTAGTTTGTATGTCTGTTGCTATTATGTCTACTATTCTTTCCCCTGCACTGTACCCCCCAATCCCCCCT
TTTCTTTTAAAAGTTAACCGATACCGTCGAGATCCGTTCACTAATCGAATGGATCTGTCTCTGTCTCTCT
CTCCACCTTCTTCTTCTATTCCTTCGGGCCTGTCGGGTCCCCTCGGGGTTGGGAGGTGGGTCTGAAACGA
TAATGGTGAATATCCCTGCCTAACTCTATTCACTATAGAAAGTACAGCAAAAACTATTCTTAAACCTACC
AAGCCTCCTACTATCATTATGAATAATTTTATATACCACAGCCAATTTGTTATGTTAAACCAATTCCACA
AACTTGCCCATTTATCTAATTCCAATAATTCTTGTTCATTCTTTTCTTGCTGGTTTTGCGATTCTTCAAT
TAAGGAGTGTATTAAGCTTGTGTAATTGTTAATTTCTCTGTCCCACTCCATCCAGGTCGTGTGATTCCAA
ATCTGTTCCAGAGATTTATTACTCCAACTAGCATTCCAAGGCACAGCAGTGGTGCAAATGAGTTTTCCAG
AGCAACCCCAAATCCCCAGGAGCTGTTGATCCTTTAGGTATCTTTCCACAGCCAGGATTCTTGCCTGGAG
CTGCTTGATGCCCCAGACTGTGAGTTGCAACAGATGCTGTTGCGCCTCAATAGCCCTCAGCAAATTGTTC
TGCTGCTGCACTATACCAGACAATAATTGTCTGGCCTGTACCGTCAGCGTCATTGACGCTGCGCCCATAG
TGCTTCCTGCTGCTCCCAAGAACCCAAGGAACAAAGCTCCTATTCCCACTGCTCTTTTTTCTCTCTGCAC
CACTCTTCTCTTTGCCTTGGTGGGTGCTACTCCTAATGGTTCAATTTTTACTACTTTATATTTATATAAT
TCACTTCTCCAATTGTCCCTCATATCTCCTCCTCCAGGTCTGAAGATCAGCGGCCGCTTGCTGTGCGGTG
GTCTTACTTTTGTTTTGCTCTTCCTCTATCTTGTCTAAAGCTTCCTTGGTGTCTTTTATCTCTATCCTTT
GATGCACACAATAGAGGGTTGCTACTGTATTATATAATGATCTAAGTTCTTCTGATCCTGTCTGAAGGGA
TGGTTGTAGCTGTCCCAGTATTTGTCTACAGCCTTCTGATGTTTCTAACAGGCCAGGATTAACTGCGAAT
CGTTCTAGCTCCCTGCTTGCCCATACTATATGTTTTAATTTATATTTTTTCTTTCCCCCTGGCCTTAACC
GAATTTTTTCCCATCGCGATCTAATTCTCCCCCGCTTAATACTGACGCTCTCGCACCCATCTCTCTCCTT
CTAGCCTCCGCTAGTCAAAATTTTTGGCGTACTCACCAGTCGCCGCCCCTCGCCTCTTGCCGTGCGCGCT
TCAGCAAGCCGAGTCCTGCGTCGAGAGAGCTCCTCTGGTTTCCCTTTCGCTTTCAAGTCCCTGTTCGGGC
GCCACTGCTAGAGATTTTCCACACTGACTAAAAGGGTCTGAGGGATCTCTAGTTACCAGAGTCACACAAC
AGACGGGCACACACTACTTGAAGCACTCAAGGCAAGCTTTATTGAGGCTTAAGCAGTGGGTTCCCTAGTT
AGCCAGAGAGCTCCCAGGCTCAGATCTGGTCTAACCAGAGAGACCCCGGTTCACTAAACGAGCTCTGCTT
ATATAGACCTCCCACCGTACACGCCTACCGCCCATTTGCGTCAATGGGGCGGAGTTGTTACGACATTTTG
GAAAGTCCCGTTGATTTTGGTGCCAAAACAAACTCCCATTGACGTCAATGGGGTGGAGACTTGGAAATCC
CCGTGAGTCAAACCGCTATCCACGCCCATTGATGTACTGCCAAAACCGCATCACCATGGTAATAGCGATG
ACTAATACGTAGATGTACTGCCAAGTAGGAAAGTCCCATAAGGTCATGTACTGGGCATAATGCCAGGCGG
GCCATTTACCGTCATTGACGTCAATAGGGGGCGTACTTGGCATATGATACACTTGATGTACTGCCAAGTG
GGCAGTTTACCGTAAATACTCCACCCATTGACGTCAATGGAAAGTCCCTATTGGCGTTACTATGGGAACA
TACGTCATTATTGACGTCAATGGGCGGGGGTCGTTGGGCGGTCAGCCAGGCGGGCCATTTACCGTAAGTT
ATGTAACGCGGAACTCCATATATGGGCTATGAACTAATGACCCCGTAATTGATTACTATTAATAACTAGT
CAATAATCAATGTCAACATGGCGGTAATGTTGGACATGAGCCAATATAAATGTACATATTATGATATGGA
TACAACGTATGCAATGGCCAAGCTTGCAGCTCCAGCTTTTGTTCCCTTTAGTGAGGGTTAATTGCGCGCT
TGGCGTAATCATGGTCATAGCTGTTTCCTGTGTGAAATTGTTATCCGCTCACAATTCCACACAACATACG
AGCCGGAAGCATAAAGTGTAAAGCCTGGGGTGCCTAATGAGTGAGCTAACTCACATTAATTGCGTTGCGC
TCACTGCCCGCTTTCCAGTCGGGAAACCTGTCGTGCCAGCTGCATTAATGAATCGGCCAACGCGCGGGGA
GAGGCGGTTT
